LOCUS       Exported 6446 bp ds-DNA circular SYN 13-MAY-2021
DEFINITION  Mammalian expression plasmid for SARS-CoV-2 nsp7.
ACCESSION   .
VERSION     .
KEYWORDS    pGBW-m4252848
SOURCE      synthetic DNA construct
  ORGANISM  synthetic DNA construct
REFERENCE   1 (bases 1 to 6446)
  TITLE     SARS-CoV-2 protein Mammalian expression constructs, tagged, for
            protein expression and/or purification
REFERENCE   2 (bases 1 to 6446)
  AUTHORS   .
  TITLE     Direct Submission
  JOURNAL   Exported May 13, 2021 from SnapGene Server 1.1.58
            http://www.snapgene.com
FEATURES             Location/Qualifiers
     source          1..6446
                     /organism="synthetic DNA construct"
                     /mol_type="other DNA"
     polyA_signal    26..74
                     /note="synthetic polyadenylation signal"
     terminator      92..138
                     /label=T7 terminator
                     /note="transcription terminator for bacteriophage T7 RNA
                     polymerase"
     misc_feature    143..214
                     /label=5' beta-globin insulator
                     /note="insulator upstream of the human beta-globin locus
                     (Farrell et al., 2002)"
     terminator      366..502
                     /label=rrnG terminator
                     /note="transcription terminator from the E. coli ribosomal
                     RNA rrnG operon (Albrechtsen et al., 1991)"
     CDS             complement(515..1375)
                     /codon_start=1
                     /gene="bla"
                     /product="beta-lactamase"
                     /label=AmpR
                     /note="confers resistance to ampicillin, carbenicillin, and
                     related antibiotics"
                     /translation="MSIQHFRVALIPFFAAFCLPVFAHPETLVKVKDAEDQLGARVGYI
                     ELDLNSGKILESFRPEERFPMMSTFKVLLCGAVLSRIDAGQEQLGRRIHYSQNDLVEYS
                     PVTEKHLTDGMTVRELCSAAITMSDNTAANLLLTTIGGPKELTAFLHNMGDHVTRLDRW
                     EPELNEAIPNDERDTTMPVAMATTLRKLLTGELLTLASRQQLIDWMEADKVAGPLLRSA
                     LPAGWFIADKSGAGERGSRGIIAALGPDGKPSRIVVIYTTGSQATMDERNRQIAEIGAS
                     LIKHW"
     primer_bind     1138..1157
                     /label=Amp-R
                     /note="Ampicillin resistance gene, reverse primer"
     polyA_signal    1641..1689
                     /note="synthetic polyadenylation signal"
     CDS             complement(1716..2315)
                     /codon_start=1
                     /gene="pac from Streptomyces alboniger"
                     /product="puromycin N-acetyltransferase"
                     /label=PuroR
                     /note="confers resistance to puromycin"
                     /translation="MTEYKPTVRLATRDDVPRAVRTLAAAFADYPATRHTVDPDRHIER
                     VTELQELFLTRVGLDIGKVWVADDGAAVAVWTTPESVEAGAVFAEIGPRMAELSGSRLA
                     AQQQMEGLLAPHRPKEPAWFLATVGVSPDHQGKGLGSAVVLPGVEAAERAGVPAFLETS
                     APRNLPFYERLGFTVTADVEVPEGPRTWCMTRKPGA"
     primer_bind     complement(1799..1819)
                     /label=Puro-F
                     /note="Puromycin resistance gene, forward primer"
     primer_bind     2296..2315
                     /label=Puro-R
                     /note="Puromycin resistance gene, reverse primer. Also
                     called puro-variant-R"
     promoter        complement(2319..3528)
                     /label=UbC promoter
                     /note="human ubiquitin C promoter"
     primer_bind     complement(2463..2482)
                     /label=hUBCpro-F
                     /note="Human Ubiquitin C (UbC) promoter, forward primer"
     rep_origin      4028..4616
                     /direction=RIGHT
                     /label=ori
                     /note="high-copy-number ColE1/pMB1/pBR322/pUC origin of
                     replication"
     primer_bind     4517..4536
                     /label=pBR322ori-F
                     /note="pBR322 origin, forward primer"
     misc_feature    4842..4913
                     /label=3' beta-globin insulator
                     /note="insulator downstream of the human beta-globin locus
                     (Farrell et al., 2002)"
     terminator      4958..5094
                     /label=rrnG terminator
                     /note="transcription terminator from the E. coli ribosomal
                     RNA rrnG operon (Albrechtsen et al., 1991)"
     terminator      5124..5170
                     /label=T7 terminator
                     /note="transcription terminator for bacteriophage T7 RNA
                     polymerase"
     polyA_signal    5285..5406
                     /label=SV40 poly(A) signal
                     /note="SV40 polyadenylation signal"
     primer_bind     complement(5322..5341)
                     /label=SV40pA-R
                     /note="SV40 polyA, reverse primer"
     primer_bind     5376..5395
                     /label=EBV-rev
                     /note="SV40 polyA terminator, reverse primer"
     CDS             complement(5459..5536)
                     /codon_start=1
                     /product="calmodulin-binding peptide"
                     /label=CBP
                     /note="derived from skeletal muscle myosin light chain
                     kinase; binds calmodulin with nanomolar affinity in the
                     presence of calcium"
                     /translation="KRRWKKNFIAVSAANRFKKISSSGAL"
     CDS             complement(5537..5557)
                     /codon_start=1
                     /product="tobacco etch virus (TEV) protease recognition and
                     cleavage site"
                     /label=TEV site
                     /translation="ENLYFQS"
     promoter        complement(5884..6086)
                     /label=CMV promoter
                     /note="human cytomegalovirus (CMV) immediate early
                     promoter"
     primer_bind     complement(5913..5933)
                     /label=CMV-F
                     /note="Human CMV immediate early promoter, forward primer"
     enhancer        6088..6391
                     /label=CMV enhancer
                     /note="human cytomegalovirus immediate early enhancer"
ORIGIN
        1 ggctacactc gatcagcagt tagataataa aatcgctatc catcgaagat ggatgtgtgt
       61 tggttttttg tgtgtgtaac gcaacgattg atagcataac cccttggggc ctctaaacgg
      121 gtcttgaggg gttttttgaa ttgagaggta gctgaagctg ctgttatgac cactagaggg
      181 aagaagatac ctgtggagct aatggtccaa gatgtcggga gccgcgatcg ctgccaaaaa
      241 ggtaagctga cgatagctga cgagattcga tgcccgacga gcaaatgagc gccacggctg
      301 ttcgcgtaag ctcgaaacga cggagattcg atagagccag agtcgagttt aaacgattcg
      361 ggatcttaag gataaatttc tggtaaggag gacacgtatg gaagtgggca agttggggaa
      421 gccgtatccg ttgctgaatc tggcatatgt gggagtataa gacgcgcagc gtcgcatcag
      481 gcattttttt ctgcgccaat gcacctagaa tcggttacca atgcttaatc agtgaggcac
      541 ctatctcagc gatctgtcta tttcgttcat ccatagttgc ctgactcccc gtcgtgtaga
      601 taactacgat acgggagggc ttaccatctg gccccagtgc tgcaatgata ccgcgagacc
      661 cacgctcacc ggctccagat ttatcagcaa taaaccagcc agccggaagg gccgagcgca
      721 gaagtggtcc tgcaacttta tccgcctcca tccagtctat caactgttgc cgggaagcta
      781 gagtaagtag ttcgccagtt aatagtttac gcaaggttgt tgccattgct acaggcatcg
      841 tggtgtcacg ctcgtcgttt ggtatggctt cattcagctc cggttcccaa cgatcaaggc
      901 gagttacatg atcccccatg ttgtgcaaaa aagcggttag ctccttcggt cctccaatcg
      961 ttgtcagaag taagttggcc gcagtgttat cactcatggt tatggcagca ctgcataatt
     1021 ctcttactgt catgccatcc gtaagatgct tttctgtgac tggtgaatac tcaaccaagt
     1081 cattctgaga atagtgtatg cggcgaccga gttgctcttg cccggcgtca atacgggata
     1141 ataccgcgcc acatagcaga actttaaaag tgctcatcat tggaaagcgt tcttcggggc
     1201 gaaaactctc aaggatctta ccgctgttga gatccagttc gatgtaaccc actcgcgcac
     1261 ccaactgatc ttcagcatct tttactttca ccagcgtttc tgggtgagca aaaacaggaa
     1321 ggcaaaatgc cgcaaaaaag ggaataaggg cgacacggaa atgttgaata ctcatgcgaa
     1381 agcctcctgc tgatcctgtc tcttgataga tgtttgcaaa agctaggact cgattatacg
     1441 ttgaccgatc agactatcaa tatctaggtt taaacagatc ggtacgctgc cgtgaccagg
     1501 cttgagtaca atatctgacg attggacttc ctgggtccca agctggattc cgactggctg
     1561 actgccaagc aacgatatgg atcgtcgaga ctcgcactga gaggatcgtt ctcggtacac
     1621 caggcgcgcc tagcgttaca cacacaaaaa accaacacac atccatcttc gatggatagc
     1681 gattttatta tctaagacta ggcttacata ctagcctagg caccgggctt gcgggtcatg
     1741 caccaggtgc gcggtccttc gggcacctcg acgtcggcgg tgacggtgaa gccgagccgc
     1801 tcgtagaagg ggaggttgcg gggcgcggag gtctccagga aggcgggcac cccggcgcgc
     1861 tcggcggcct ccactccggg gagcacgacg gcgctgccca gacccttgcc ctggtggtcg
     1921 ggcgagacgc cgacggtggc caggaaccac gcgggctcct tgggccggtg cggcgccagg
     1981 aggccctcca tctgttgctg cgcggccagc cgggaaccgc tcaactcggc catgcgcggg
     2041 ccgatctcgg cgaacaccgc ccccgcttcg acgctctccg gcgtggtcca gaccgccacc
     2101 gcggcgccgt cgtccgcgac ccacaccttg ccgatgtcga gcccgacgcg cgtgaggaag
     2161 agttcttgca gctcggtgac ccgctcgatg tggcggtccg gatcgacggt gtggcgcgtg
     2221 gcggggtagt cggcgaacgc ggcggcgagg gtgcgtacgg ccctggggac gtcgtcgcgg
     2281 gtggcgaggc gcaccgtggg cttgtactcg gtcatgttgt ctaacaaaaa agccaaaaac
     2341 ggccagaatt tagcggacaa tttacaagtc taacactgaa aattacatat tgacccaaat
     2401 gattacattt caaaaggtgc ctaaaaaact tcacaaaaca cactcgccaa ccccgagcgc
     2461 atagttcaaa accggagctt cagctactta agaagatagg tacataaaac cgaccaaaga
     2521 aactgacgcc tcacttatcc ctcccctcac cagaggtccg gcgcctgtcg attcaggaga
     2581 gcctacccta ggcccgaacc ctgcgtcctg cgacggagaa aagcctaccg cacacctacc
     2641 ggctggtggc cccaccctgc attataagcc aacagaacgg gtgacgtcac gacacgacga
     2701 gggcgcgcgc tcccaaaggt acgggtgcac tgcccaacgg caccgccata actgccgccc
     2761 ccgcaacaga cgacaaaccg agttctccag tcagtgacaa acttcacgtc agggtcccca
     2821 gatggtgccc agcccatctc acccgaataa gagctttccc gcattagcga agggctcaag
     2881 accttgggtt cttgccgccc accatgcccc ccaccttgtt tcaacgacct cacagcccgc
     2941 ctcacaagcg tcttccattc aagactcggg aacagccgcc attttgctgc gctcccccca
     3001 acccccagtt cagggcaacc ttgctcgcgg acccagacta cagcccttgg cggtctctcc
     3061 acacgcttcc gtcccaccga gcggcccggc ggccacgaaa gccccggcca gcccagcagc
     3121 ccgctactca ccaagtgacg atcacagcga tccacaaaca agaaccgcga cccaaatccc
     3181 ggctgcgacg gaactagctg tgccacaccc ggcgcgtcct tatataatca tcggcgttca
     3241 ccgccccacg gagatccctc cgcagaatcg ccgagaaggg actacttttc ctcgcctgtt
     3301 ccgctctctg gaaagaaaac cagtgcccta gagtcaccca agtcccgtcc taaaatgtcc
     3361 ttctgctgat actggggttc taaggccgag tcttatgagc agcgggccgc tgtcctgagc
     3421 gtccgggcgg aaggatcagg acgctcctgc gcccttcgtc tgacgtggca gcgctcgccg
     3481 tgacgagggg ggcgcccgcg ggaggcgcca aaacccggcg cggaggccag gcgcgccccg
     3541 atttcgatat tcctcggatc tcggatagat cgggattgag gatgtaggtt gaacttctct
     3601 cgggtgatcc cgatctcgga tattcgggat tggagtaata cctggcgata ggcgctgcca
     3661 agcaatagcc aaggcgcaag gccggccaag agacttgcga tagttcgttc gagaggtagc
     3721 ctgcaagatg gatcggacga aaggtttgaa gattttccga cgagggcctt ggagagttcg
     3781 gaaatttaaa tgcaactatg gatgaacgaa atagacagat cgctgagata ggtgcctcac
     3841 tgattaagca ttggtaactg tcagaccaag tttactcata tatactttag attgatttaa
     3901 aacttcattt ttaatttaaa aggatctagg tgaagatcct ttttgataat ctcatgacca
     3961 aaatccctta acgtgagttt tcgttccact gagcgtcaga ccccgtagaa aagatcaaag
     4021 gatcttcttg agatcctttt tttctgcgcg taatctgctg cttgcaaaca aaaaaaccac
     4081 cgctaccagc ggtggtttgt ttgccggatc aagagctacc aactcttttt ccgaaggtaa
     4141 ctggcttcag cagagcgcag ataccaaata ctgttcttct agtgtagccg tagttaggcc
     4201 accacttcaa gaactctgta gcaccgccta catacctcgc tctgctaatc ctgttaccag
     4261 tggctgctgc cagtggcgat aagtcgtgtc ttaccgggtt ggactcaaga cgatagttac
     4321 cggataaggc gcagcggtcg ggctgaacgg ggggttcgtg cacacagccc agcttggagc
     4381 gaacgaccta caccgaactg agatacctac agcgtgagct atgagaaagc gccacgcttc
     4441 ccgaagggag aaaggcggac aggtatccgg taagcggcag ggtcggaaca ggagagcgca
     4501 cgagggagct tccaggggga aacgcctggt atctttatag tcctgtcggg tttcgccacc
     4561 tctgacttga gcgtcgattt ttgtgatgct cgtcaggggg gcggagccta tggaaaaacg
     4621 ccagcaacgc ggccttttta cggttcctgg ccttttgctg gccttttgct cacatgattt
     4681 aaatgaaact cgtaatcgga gaacgggtgc aatagcaagg accagatcga acttgactga
     4741 cgcaattctg agcgtagtcg aaacccagac aagtcgatct cgccaagtag ctgacttgac
     4801 tggttaatta agtttcgata gcccaaggta accaatgaga ttagggaggg aagaaagttt
     4861 gatgaactac ttctgacccc tagtggtgtc cagaaaagac cattaaagga atgtcttgat
     4921 cgaaatcgag agatcgcctg caggatagct gacgacctta aggataaatt tctggtaagg
     4981 aggacacgta tggaagtggg caagttgggg aagccgtatc cgttgctgaa tctggcatat
     5041 gtgggagtat aagacgcgca gcgtcgcatc aggcattttt ttctgcgcca atgccggtag
     5101 atagcaatcc ggcccgaggg gcacaaaaaa cccctcaaga cccgtttaga ggccccaagg
     5161 ggttatgcta cgataccgat agagatgggc caataccaca tttgtagagg ttttacttgc
     5221 tttaaaaaac ctcccacacc tccccctgaa cctgaaacat aaaatgaatg caattgttgt
     5281 tgttaacttg tttattgcag cttataatgg ttacaaataa agcaatagca tcacaaattt
     5341 cacaaataaa gcattttttt cactgcattc tagttgtggt ttgtccaaac tcatcaatgt
     5401 atcttatcat gtctgtgagc tgaaggtacg ctgtatctca gtcagtcaag ctagcttaga
     5461 gggcaccaga cgaggatatc tttttgaatc tgttggctgc actcaccgcg ataaaattct
     5521 ttttccatcg cctcttcgac tgaaagtaaa ggttttcttg cagggtggct cggttgtcta
     5581 acatctcttc gcaaagtttg ttgatgtcta ctgctccttg catgctcagt agaacagata
     5641 gcaagctgac catcttctcg aaagcttccg tagtatcttt cgcgagcaat atatcattgt
     5701 gcagctgcac gcactgggcc cagagctttg acgaactctc cacccgcagc tgttgaagca
     5761 ctgataacag aactacggat gtacacttga cgtcagacat tttgctcatg gtggcggccg
     5821 ctggcgggtg tgtcgagtgg atggtaggat cgacaaagat ctgatctgac ggttcactaa
     5881 accagctctg cttatataga cctcccaccg tacacgccta ccgcccattt gcgtcaatgg
     5941 ggcggagttg ttacgacatt ttggaaagtc ccgttgattt tggtgccaaa acaaactccc
     6001 attgacgtca atggggtgga gacttggaaa tccccgtgag tcaaaccgct atccacgccc
     6061 attgatgtac tgccaaaacc gcatcagcat ggtaatagcg atgactaata cgtagatgta
     6121 ctgccaagta ggaaagtccc ataaggtcat gtactgggca taatgccagg cgggccattt
     6181 accgtcattg acgtcaatag ggggcgtact tggcatatga tacacttgat gtactgccaa
     6241 gtgggcagtt taccgtaaat actccaccca ttgacgtcaa tggaaagtcc ctattggcgt
     6301 tactatggga acatacgtca ttattgacgt caatgggcgg gggtcgttgg gcggtcagcc
     6361 aggcgggcca tttaccgtaa gttatgtaac gcggaactcc atatatgggc tatgaactaa
     6421 tgaccccgta attgattact agatct
//
