[The description below was written by a language model from this plasmid's Addgene catalogue record and the feature table of its GenBank file.]
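Description:
pGBW-m4252848 is a mammalian expression plasmid for wild-type SARS-CoV-2 nsp7, a small non-structural protein released from the ORF1ab polyprotein. It is built on a pTwist_CMV_Puro_6 backbone from which an AarI site was removed. The held sequence record is a 6446 bp circular synthetic construct. In E. coli it replicates from a high-copy ColE1/pUC-type origin and is selected through the beta-lactamase (AmpR) gene conferring ampicillin resistance.

The roughly 250 bp nsp7 coding region is not annotated as a feature in its own right. Its position can be inferred from the gap between the CMV promoter and the downstream tag sequences on the complementary strand. Transcription is driven by the human cytomegalovirus immediate early enhancer and promoter and is terminated by an SV40 polyadenylation signal. The backbone supplies a C-terminal fusion consisting of a TEV protease recognition site followed by a calmodulin-binding peptide (CBP). CBP binds calmodulin with high affinity in the presence of calcium, which allows affinity capture of the fusion, and TEV cleavage can then remove the tag.

A separate cassette places the puromycin N-acetyltransferase gene under the human ubiquitin C promoter with a synthetic polyadenylation signal, so transfected mammalian cells can be selected with puromycin. Short beta-globin insulator elements, together with rrnG and T7 transcription terminators, flank the functional units and presumably limit read-through and interference between them. According to the record, the plasmid belongs to a set of tagged SARS-CoV-2 protein constructs intended for expression and/or purification in mammalian cells.
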