Addgene plasmid #153770: pGBW-m4252848
Purpose: Mammalian expression plasmid for SARS-CoV-2 nsp7
Depositing lab: Ginkgo Bioworks & Benjie Chen. Depositing organization: Ginkgo Bioworks.
Backbone
  Vector backbone: pTwist_CMV_Puro_6 with AarI site removed
  Backbone size w/o insert (bp): 6080
  Vector type: Mammalian Expression
  Selectable markers: Puromycin
Growth in bacteria
  Bacterial resistance: Ampicillin, 100 μg/mL
  Growth temperature: 37°C
  Growth strain: DH5alpha
  Copy number: High Copy
Gene/Insert
  Gene/Insert name: SARS-CoV-2 nsp7
  Species: Severe acute respiratory syndrome coronavirus 2
  Insert size (bp): 248
  Mutation: wt
  Entrez Gene: ORF1ab (a.k.a. GU280_gp01)
  Promoter: CMV
  Tag / fusion protein: Cleavable TEV;CBP (C terminal on backbone)
  Cloning method: Unknown
Resource information
  A portion of this plasmid was derived from a plasmid made by: GinkgoBioworks
Depositor comments: NCBI reference sequence: 43740578
How to cite: pGBW-m4252848 was a gift from Ginkgo Bioworks & Benjie Chen (Addgene plasmid # 153770 ; http://n2t.net/addgene:153770 ; RRID:Addgene_153770)
